>Addgene plasmid #117568 | pEPOR1CB0093 | addgene full sequence | sequence record 228176 | Addgene NGS Result
TCTGTGAAGACAAACTAGAATTCGAGCTCGGAGCATCTTCATTCTTAAGATATGAAGATAATCTTCAAAA
GGCCCCTGGGAATCTGAAAGAAGAGAAGCAGGCCCATTTATATGGGAAAGAACAATAGTATTTCTTATAT
AGGCCCATTTAAGTTGAAAACAATCTTCAAAAGTCCCACATCGCTTAGATAAGAAAACGAAGCTGAGTTT
ATATACAGCTAGAGTCGAAGTAGTGATTGCGACAGTGATAGTTAGGGCCGTTTTAGAGCTAGAAATAGCA
AGTTAAAATAAGGCTAGTCCGTTATCAACTTGAAAAAGTGGCACCGAGTCGGTGCTTTTTTTCTAGACCC
AGCTTTCTTGTACAAAGTTGGCATTACGCTTTACTTGTCTTCTGCACGAAGTGGTTTAAACTATCAGTGT
TTGACAGGATATATTGGCGGGTAAACCTAAGAGAAAAGAGCGTTTATTAGAATAATCGGATATTTAAAAG
GGCGTGAAAAGGTTTATCCGTTCGTCCATTTGTATGTGCATGCCAACCACAGGGTTCCCCAGATCAGGCG
CTGGCTGCTGAACCCCCAGCCGGAACTGACCCCACAAGGCCCTAGCGTTTGCAATGCACCAGGTCATCAT
TGACCCAGGCGTGTTCCACCAGGCCGCTGCCTCGCAACTCTTCGCAGGCTTCGCCGACCTGCTCGCGCCA
CTTCTTCACGCGGGTGGAATCCGATCCGCACATGAGGCGGAAGGTTTCCAGCTTGAGCGGGTACGGCTCC
CGGTGCGAGCTGAAATAGTCGAACATCCGTCGGGCCGTCGGCGACAGCTTGCGGTACTTCTCCCATATGA
ATTTCGTGTAGTGGTCGCCAGCAAACAGCACGACGATTTCCTCGTCGATCAGGACCTGGCAACGGGACGT
TTTCTTGCCACGGTCCAGGACGCGGAAGCGGTGCAGCAGCGACACCGATTCCAGGTGCCCAACGCGGTCG
GACGTGAAGCCCATCGCCGTCGCCTGTAGGCGCGACAGGCATTCCTCGGCCTTCGTGTAATACCGGCCAT
TGATCGACCAGCCCAGGTCCTGGCAAAGCTCGTAGAACGTGAAGGTGATCGGCTCGCCGATAGGGGTGCG
CTTCGCGTACTCCAACACCTGCTGCCACACCAGTTCGTCATCGTCGGCCCGCAGCTCGACGCCGGTGTAG
GTGATCTTCACGTCCTTGTTGACGTGGAAAATGACCTTGTTTTGCAGCGCCTCGCGCGGGATTTTCTTGT
TGCGCGTGGTGAACAGGGCAGAGCGGGCCGTGTCGTTTGGCATCGCTCGCATCGTGTCCGGCCACGGCGC
AATATCGAACAAGGAAAGCTGCATTTCCTTGATCTGCTGCTTCGTGTGTTTCAGCAACGCGGCCTGCTTG
GCCTCGCTGACCTGTTTTGCCAGGTCCTCGCCGGCGGTTTTTCGCTTCTTGGTCGTCATAGTTCCTCGCG
TGTCGATGGTCATCGACTTCGCCAAACCTGCCGCCTCCTGTTCAAGACGACGCGAACGCTCCACGGCGGC
CGATGGCGCGGGCAGGGCAGGGGGAGCCAGTTGCACGCTGTCGCGCTCGATCTTGGCCGTAGCTTGCTGG
ACCATCGAGCCGACGGACTGGAAGGTTTCGCGGGGCGCACGCATGACGGTGCGGCTTGCGATGGTTTCGG
CATCCTCGGCGGAAAACCCCGCGTCGATCAGTTCTTGCCTGTATGCCTTCCGGTCAAACGTCCGATTCAT
TCACCCTCCTTGCGGGATTGCCCCGACTCACGCCGGGGCAATGTGCCCTTATTCCTGATTTGACCCGCCT
GGTGCCTTGGTGTCCAGATAATCCACCTTATCGGCAATGAAGTCGGTCCCGTAGACCGTCTGGCCGTCCT
TCTCGTACTTGGTATTCCGAATCTTGCCCTGCACGAATACCAGCGACCCCTTGCCCAAATACTTGCCGTG
GGCCTCGGCCTGAGAGCCAAAACACTTGATGCGGAAGAAGTCGGTGCGCTCCTGCTTGTCGCCGGCATCG
TTGCGCCACATCTAGGATCTGCCAGGAACCGTAAAAAGGCCGCGTTGCTGGCGTTTTTCCATAGGCTCCG
CCCCCCTGACGAGCATCACAAAAATCGACGCTCAAGTCAGAGGTGGCGAAACCCGACAGGACTATAAAGA
TACCAGGCGTTTCCCCCTGGAAGCTCCCTCGTGCGCTCTCCTGTTCCGACCCTGCCGCTTACCGGATACC
TGTCCGCCTTTCTCCCTTCGGGAAGCGTGGCGCTTTCTCATAGCTCACGCTGTAGGTATCTCAGTTCGGT
GTAGGTCGTTCGCTCCAAGCTGGGCTGTGTGCACGAACCCCCCGTTCAGCCCGACCGCTGCGCCTTATCC
GGTAACTATCGTCTTGAGTCCAACCCGGTAAGACACGACTTATCGCCACTGGCAGCAGCCACTGGTAACA
GGATTAGCAGAGCGAGGTATGTAGGCGGTGCTACAGAGTTCTTGAAGTGGTGGCCTAACTACGGCTACAC
TAGAAGAACAGTATTTGGTATCTGCGCTCTGCTGAAGCCAGTTACCTTCGGAAAAAGAGTTGGTAGCTCT
TGATCCGGCAAACAAACCACCGCTGGTAGCGGTGGTTTTTTTGTTTGCAAGCAGCAGATTACGCGCAGAA
AAAAAGGATCTCAAGAAGATCCTTTGATCTTTTCTACGGGGTCTGACGCTCAGTGGAACGAAAACTCACG
TTAAGGGATTTTGGTCATGAGATTATCAAAAAGGATCTTCACCTAGATCCTTTTAAATTAAAAATGAAGT
TTTAAATCAATCTAAAGTATATATGAGTAAACTTGGTCTGACAGTTACCAATGCTTAATCAGTGAGGCAC
CTATCTCAGCGATCTGTCTATTTCGTTCATCCATAGTTGCCTGACTCCCCGTCGTGTAGATAACTACGAT
ACGGGAGGGCTTACCATCTGGCCCCAGTGCTGCAATGATACCGCGAGAACCACGCTCACCGGCTCCAGAT
TTATCAGCAATAAACCAGCCAGCCGGAAGGGCCGAGCGCAGAAGTGGTCCTGCAACTTTATCCGCCTCCA
TCCAGTCTATTAATTGTTGCCGGGAAGCTAGAGTAAGTAGTTCGCCAGTTAATAGTTTGCGCAACGTTGT
TGCCATTGCTACAGGCATCGTGGTGTCACGCTCGTCGTTTGGTATGGCTTCATTCAGCTCCGGTTCCCAA
CGATCAAGGCGAGTTACATGATCCCCCATGTTGTGCAAAAAAGCGGTTAGCTCCTTCGGTCCTCCGATCG
TTGTCAGAAGTAAGTTGGCCGCAGTGTTATCACTCATGGTTATGGCAGCACTGCATAATTCTCTTACTGT
CATGCCATCCGTAAGATGCTTTTCTGTGACTGGTGAGTACTCAACCAAGTCATTCTGAGAATAGTGTATG
CGGCGACCGAGTTGCTCTTGCCCGGCGTCAATACGGGATAATACCGCGCCACATAGCAGAACTTTAAAAG
TGCTCATCATTGGAAAACGTTCTTCGGGGCGAAAACTCTCAAGGATCTTACCGCTGTTGAGATCCAGTTC
GATGTAACCCACTCGTGCACCCAACTGATCTTCAGCATCTTTTACTTTCACCAGCGTTTCTGGGTGAGCA
AAAACAGGAAGGCAAAATGCCGCAAAAAAGGGAATAAGGGCGACACGGAAATGTTGAATACTCATACTCT
TCCTTTTTCAATATTATTGAAGCATTTATCAAGGTTATTGTCTCATGAGCGGATACATATTTGAATGTAT
TTAGAAAAATAAACAAATAGGGGTTCCGCGCACGAATTGGCCAGCGCTGCCATTTTTGGGGTGAGGCCGT
TCGCGGCCGAGGGGCGCAGCCCCTGGGGGGATGGGAGGCCCGCGTTAGCGGGCCGGGAGGGTTCGAGAAG
GGGGGGCACCCCCCTTCGGCGTGCGCGGTCACGCGCACAGGGCGCAGCCCTGGTTAAAAACAAGGTTTAT
AAATATTGGTTTAAAAGCAGGTTAAAAGACAGGTTAGCGGTGGCCGAAAAACGGGCGGAAACCCTTGCAA
ATGCTGGATTTTCTGCCTGTGGACAGCCCCTCAAATGTCAATAGGTGCGCCCCTCATCTGTCAGCACTCT
GCCCCTCAAGTGTCAAGGATCGCGCCCCTCATCTGTCAGTAGTCGCGCCCCTCAAGTGTCAATACCGCAG
GGCACTTATCCCCAGGCTTGTCCACATCATCTGTGGGAAACTCGCGTAAAATCAGGCGTTTTCGCCGATT
TGCGAGGCTGGCCAGCTCCACGTCGCCGGCCGAAATCGAGCCTGCCCCTCATCTGTCAACGCCGCGCCGG
GTGAGTCGGCCCCTCAAGTGTCAACGTCCGCCCCTCATCTGTCAGTGAGGGCCAAGTTTTCCGCGAGGTA
TCCACAACGCCGGCGGCCGCGGTGTCTCGCACACGGCTTCGACGGCGTTTCTGGCGCGTTTGCAGGGCCA
TAGACGGCCGCCAGCCCAGCGGCGAGGGCAACCAGCCCGGTGAGCGTCGCAAAGGAGATCCTGATCTGAC
TGATGGGCTGCCTGTATCGAGTGGTGATTTTGTGCCGAGCTGCCGGTCGGGGAGCTGTTGGCTGGCTGGT
GGCAGGATATATTGTGGTGTAAACAAATTGACGCTTAGACAACTTAATAACACATTGCGGACGTTTTTAA
TGTACTGGGGTGGATGCAGTGGGCCCCAC
Features (pLannotate 1.2.2; 11 found; start..end, strand, type, name):
    167..183     +  promoter       AtU6 promoter (fragment): consensus promoter from the three Arabidopsis U6 snRNA genes (Waibel and Filipowicz, 1990; Nekrasov et al., 2013)
    260..335     +  misc_RNA       gRNA scaffold: guide RNA scaffold for the Streptococcus pyogenes CRISPR/Cas9 system
    347..368     -  protein_bind   attB2 (fragment): mutant version of attB; recombination site for the Gateway® BP reaction BP Clonase™
    422..446     +  misc_feature   RB T-DNA repeat: right border repeat from nopaline C58 T-DNA
    558..578     -  CDS            TetR (fragment): tetracycline resistance regulatory protein; tetR
    605..1750    -  CDS            trfA: TRFA_ECOLX - Experimental evidence at protein level: Swiss-Prot protein existence level 1. Also involved in plasmid copy number control, promoting intermolecular coupling of protein bound iterons at oriV, which inhibits replication initiation. From Escherichia coli.
   2086..2674    -  rep_origin     ori: high-copy-number ColE1/pMB1/pBR322/pUC origin of replication
   2845..3705    -  CDS            AmpR: β-lactamase; bla; confers resistance to ampicillin, carbenicillin, and related antibiotics
   3706..3810    -  promoter       AmpR promoter: bla
   3897..4528    -  rep_origin     oriV: incP origin of replication
   4620..4644    +  misc_feature   LB T-DNA repeat: left border repeat from nopaline C58 T-DNA
