[The description below was written by a language model from this plasmid's Addgene catalogue record and pLannotate feature annotations shown in this document.]
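Description:
pEPOR1CB0093 is a Level 1 Golden Gate (MoClo-style) plant expression cassette built in the pICH47751 acceptor backbone. It carries a single-guide RNA transcription unit for Streptococcus pyogenes Cas9 directed against the Arabidopsis thaliana gene AtIPCS1 (AT3G54020). The synthetic insert places the guide under the Arabidopsis U6-26 promoter, an RNA polymerase III snRNA promoter commonly used to produce small, uncapped guide transcripts in plants. The feature table supports this layout: a short match to the AtU6 consensus promoter lies upstream of the SpCas9 gRNA scaffold, and the unannotated gap between them presumably includes the target-specific spacer. The cassette was assembled through BsaI sites that were destroyed during cloning, as expected for a Type IIS one-pot assembly. A small fragment annotated as attB2 sits just downstream of the scaffold, and its role is not explained in the record.

The 4.7 kb sequence shows a binary-vector architecture. Nopaline-type left and right T-DNA border repeats flank the cassette position. The backbone carries both a high-copy ColE1/pUC-type origin for E. coli and the broad-host-range IncP oriV with its trfA replication initiator, which is the usual arrangement for maintenance in Agrobacterium. Selection in bacteria is by ampicillin resistance (β-lactamase with its native promoter), and a short TetR fragment appears to be a backbone remnant.

No Cas9 gene or plant selectable marker is annotated, so this plasmid supplies only the guide component. As a Level 1 module it is typically combined with a nuclease cassette and other transcription units in a higher-level multigene construct. It comes from a toolkit used to compare the efficiency and specificity of different Cas nucleases for plant genome engineering.
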