Addgene plasmid #117568: pEPOR1CB0093
Purpose: Level1 Golden Gate Cassette: sgRNA cassette for spCas9, targeting AtIPCS1 {AT3G54020} in A. thaliana
Depositing lab: Nicola Patron. Depositing organization: Earlham Institute. Publication: Comparison of efficiency and specificity of CRISPR-associated (Cas) nucleases in plants: An expanded toolkit for precision genome engineering. Raitskin O, Schudoma C, West A, Patron NJ. PLoS One. 2019 Feb 27;14(2):e0211598. doi: 10.1371/journal.pone.0211598. eCollection 2019. PubMed 30811422.
Backbone
  Vector backbone: pICH47751
  Vector type: Plant Expression
Growth in bacteria
  Bacterial resistance: Ampicillin, 100 μg/mL
  Growth temperature: 37°C
  Growth strain: DH5alpha
  Copy number: High Copy
Gene/Insert
  Gene/Insert name: Promoter_AtU6-26 + sgRNA_AtIPCS1 {AT3G54020} A. thaliana
  Species: Synthetic
  Promoter: AtU6-26 (pICSL90002)
  Cloning method: Restriction Enzyme; 5′ cloning site BsaI (destroyed during cloning); 3′ cloning site BsaI (destroyed during cloning)
Terms and licenses: Academic/Nonprofit Terms; Industry Terms: Not Available to Industry
Depositor comments: Please visit https://www.biorxiv.org/content/early/2018/09/20/422766 for BioRxiv preprint
How to cite: pEPOR1CB0093 was a gift from Nicola Patron (Addgene plasmid # 117568 ; http://n2t.net/addgene:117568 ; RRID:Addgene_117568)
